>Addgene plasmid #63261 | pFusX1-43 | depositor partial sequence | sequence record 105040 | pFusX1_GGG
AGTCTTAAGCGTCTCCCCCTGAACCTGACCCCGGACCAAGTGGTGGCTATCGCCAGCAACAATGGCGGCA
AGCAAGCGCTCGAAACGGTGCAGCGGCTGTTGCCGGTGCTGTGCCAGGACCATGGCCTGACCCCGGACCA
AGTGGTGGCTATCGCCAGCAACAATGGCGGCAAGCAAGCGCTCGAAACGGTGCAGCGGCTGTTGCCGGTG
CTGTGCCAGGACCATGGCCTGACCCCGGACCAAGTGGTGGCTATCGCCAGCAACAATGGCGGCAAGCAAG
CGCTCGAAACGGTGCAGCGGCTGTTGCCGGTGCTGTGCCAGGACCATGGCCTGACGAGACGTC
