>Addgene plasmid #63261 | pFusX1-43 | depositor partial sequence | sequence record 105041 | FusX1
CGTCTCCCCCTGACCCCGGACCAAGTGGTGGCTATCGAGACCGGCGCCGCTACGGGCGCGTCCCATTCGC
CATTCAGGCTGCGCAACTGTTGGGAAGGGCGATCGGTGCGGGCTCTTCGCTATTACGCCAGCTGGCGAAA
GGGGGATGTGCTGCAAGGCGATTAAGTTGGGAACGCCAGGGTTTTCCCAGTCACGACGTTGTAAAACGAC
GGCCAGTGAGCGCGCGTAATCGACTCACTATAGGGCGAATTGGGTACCGGGCCCCCCCTCGAGGTCCTCC
AGCTTTTGTTCCCTTTAGTGAGGGTTAATTGCGCGCTTGGCGTAATCATGGTCATAGCTGTTTCCTGTGT
GAAATTGTTATCCGCTCACAATTCCACACAACATACGAGCCGGAAGCATAAAGTGTAAAGCCTGGGGTGC
CTAATGAGTGAGCTAACTCACATTAATTGCGTTGCGCTCACTGCCCGCTTTCCACCGGTGGTCTCTGGCG
GCAAGCAAGCGCTCGAAACGGTGCAGCGGCTGTTGCCGGTGCTGTGCCAGGACCATGGCCTGACGAGACG
TCTAGACCAGCCAGGACAGAAATGCCTCGACTTCGCTGCTACCCAAGGTTGCCGGGTGACGCACACCGTG
GAAACGGATGAAGGCACGAACCCAGTGGACATAAGCCTGTTCGGTTCGTAAGCTGTAATGCAAGTAGCGT
ATGCGCTCACGCAACTGGTCCAGAACCTTGACCGAACGCAGCGGTGGTAACGGCGCAGTGGCGGTTTTCA
TGGCTTGTTATGACTGTTTTTTTGGGGTACAGTCTATGCCTCGGGCATCCAAGCAGCAAGCGCGTTACGC
CGTGGGTCGATGTTTGATGTTATGGAGCAGCAACGATGTTACGCAGCAGGGCAGTCGCCCTAAAACAAAG
TTAAACATTATGAGGGAAGCGGTGATCGCCGAAGTATCGACTCAACTATCAGAGGTAGTTGGCGTCATCG
AGCGCCATCTCGAACCGACGTTGCTGGCCGTACATTTGTACGGCTCCGCAGTGGATGGCGGCCTGAAGCC
ACACAGTGATATTGATTTGCTGGTTACGGTGACCGTAAGGCTTGATGAAACAACGCGGCGAGCTTTGATC
AACGACCTTTTGGAAACTTCGGCTTCCCCTGGAGAGAGCGAGATTCTCCGCGCTGTAGAAGTCACCATTG
TTGTGCACGACGACATCATTCCGTGGCGTTATCCAGCTAAGCGCGAACTGCAATTTGGAGAATGGCAGCG
CAATGACATTCTTGCAGGTATCTTCGAGCCAGCCACGATCGACATTGATCTGGCTATCTTGCTGACAAAA
GCAAGAGAACATAGCGTTGCCTTGGTAGGTCCAGCGGCGGAGGAACTCTTTGATCCGGTTCCTGAACAGG
ATCTATTTGAGGCGCTAAATGAAACCTTAACGCTATGGAACTCGCCGCCCGACTGGGCTGGCGATGAGCG
AAATGTAGTGCTTACGTTGTCCCGCATTTGGTACAGCGCAGTAACCGGCAAAATCGCGCCGAAGGATGTC
GCTGCCGACTGGGCAATGGAGCGCCTGCCGGCCCAGTATCAGCCCGTCATACTTGAAGCTAGACAGGCTT
ATCTTGGACAAGAAGAAGATCGCTTGGCCTCGCGCGCAGATCAGTTGGAAGAATTTGTCCACTACGTGAA
AGGCGAGATCACCAAGGTAGTCGGCAAATAACCCTCGAGCCACCCATGACCAAAATCCCTTAACGTGAGT
TACGCGTCGTTCCACTGAGCGTCAGACCCCGTAGAAAAGATCAAAGGATCTTCTTGAGATCCTTTTTTTC
TGCGCGTAATCTGCTGCTTGCAAACAAAAAAACCACCGCTACCAGCGGTGGTTTGTTTGCCGGATCAAGA
GCTACCAACTCTTTTTCCGAAGGTAACTGGCTTCAGCAGAGCGCAGATACCAAATACTGTCCTTCTAGTG
TAGCCGTAGTTAGGCCACCACTTCAAGAACTCTGTAGCACCGCCTACATACCTCGCTCTGCTAATCCTGT
TACCAGTGGCTGCTGCCAGTGGCGATAAGTCGTGTCTTACCGGGTTGGACTCAAGACGATAGTTACCGGA
TAAGGCGCAGCGGTCGGGCTGAACGGGGGGTTCGTGCACACAGCCCAGCTTGGAGCGAACGACCTACACC
GAACTGAGATACCTACAGCGTGAGCATTGAGAAAGCGCCACGCTTCCCGAAGGGAGAAAGGCGGACAGGT
ATCCGGTAAGCGGCAGGGTCGGAACAGGAGAGCGCACGAGGGAGCTTCCAGGGGGAAACGCCTGGTATCT
TTATAGTCCTGTCGGGTTTCGCCACCTCTGACTTGAGCGTCGATTTTTGTGATGCTCGTCAGGGGGGCGG
AGCCTATGGAAAAACGCCAGCAACGCGGCCTTTTTACGGTTCCTGGCCTTTTGCTGGCCTTTTGCTCACA
TGTTCTTTCCTGCGTTATCCCCTGATTCTGTGGATAACCGTATTACCGCCTTTGAGTGAGCTGATACCGC
TCGCCGCAGCCGAACGACCGAGCGCAGCGAGTCAGTGAGCGAGGAAGCGGAAGAGCGCCCAATACGCAAA
CCGCCTCTCCCCGCGCGTTGGCCGATTCATTAATGCAGCTGGCACGACAGGTTTCCCGACTGGAAAGCGG
GCAGTGAGCGCAACGCAATTAATACGCGTACCGCTAGCCAGGAAGAGTTTGTAGAAACGCAAAAAGGCCA
TCCGTCAGGATGGCCTTCTGCTTAGTTTGATGCCTGGCAGTTTATGGCGGGCGTCCTGCCCGCCACCCTC
CGGGCCGTTGCTTCACAACGTTCAAATCCGCTCCCGGCGGATTTGTCCTACTCAGGAGAGCGTTCACCGA
CAAACAACAGATAAAACGAAAGGCCCAGTCTTCCGACTGAGCCTTTCGTTTTATTTGATGCCTGGCAGTT
CCCTACTCTCGCGTTAACGCTAGCATGGATGTTTTCCCAGTCACGACGTTGTAAAACGACGGCCAGTCTT
AAG
