>Addgene plasmid #63261 | pFusX1-43 | addgene partial sequence | sequence record 111150 | pCR8_R1 5'-cgaaccgaacaggcttatgt-3'
CGTCACCCGGCAACCTTGGGTAGCAGCGAAGTCGAGGCATTTCTGTCCTGGCTGGTCTAGACGTCTCGTC
AGGCCATGGTCCTGGCACAGCACCGGCAACAGCCGCTGCACCGTTTCGAGCGCTTGCTTGCCGCCATTGT
TGCTGGCGATAGCCACCACTTGGTCCGGGGTCAGGCCATGGTCCTGGCACAGCACCGGCAACAGCCGCTG
CACCGTTTCGAGCGCTTGCTTGCCGCCATTGTTGCTGGCGATAGCCACCACTTGGTCCGGGGTCAGGCCA
TGGTCCTGGCACAGCACCGGCAACAGCCGCTGCACCGTTTCGAGCGCTTGCTTGCCGCCATTGTTGCTGG
CGATAGCCACCACTTGGTCCGGGGTCAGGTTCAGGGGGAGACGCTTAAGACTGGCCGTCGTTTTACAACG
TCGTGACTGGGAAAACATCCATGCTAGCGTTAACGCGAGAGTAGGGAACTGCCAGGCATCAAATAAAACG
AAAGGCTCAGTCGGAAGACTGGGCCTTTCGTTTTATCTGTTGTTTGTCGGTGAACGCTCTCCTGAGTAGG
ACAAATCCGCCGGGAGCGGATTTGAACGTTGTGAAGCAACGGCCCGGAAGGGTGGCGGGCAGGACGCCCG
CCATAA
