[The description below was written by a language model from this plasmid's Addgene catalogue record.]
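Description:
pFusX1-43 is a bacterial library plasmid from the FusX system, a rapid one-step method for assembling TALE repeat arrays. It is built on the FusX1 backbone (about 3 kb without insert), is maintained at high copy number in standard E. coli cloning strains, and is selected with spectinomycin. The record does not include a feature table, so the origin of replication and other backbone elements are not described. The listed sequencing primers carry pCR8 names, which may hint at the backbone's lineage, but the record does not state this.

The insert is a synthetic, pre-assembled trimer of TALE repeat modules carrying the repeat-variable diresidues NN NN NN, also named X1_GGG. In the standard TALE code, NN repeats preferentially recognise guanine, so this unit specifies the triplet GGG. According to the record, the plasmid supplies RVD positions 1 to 3 of the final array, meaning it provides the first three repeats of a TALEN DNA-binding domain. The trimer was inserted through BsaI sites that were destroyed during cloning, as is typical of Golden Gate-style construction with type IIS enzymes, which cut outside their recognition sequences and allow seamless, ordered ligation of fragments.

The plasmid has no recorded expression cassette, promoter or nuclease domain of its own and serves as a building block rather than a functional TALEN. It is used by choosing the position 1 to 3 library member that matches the first three bases of a target site and combining it with the FusX plasmids for later positions and a receiver vector, which generates a custom TALE or TALEN for genome editing.
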