Addgene plasmid #63261: pFusX1-43
Purpose: Encodes RVD positions 1-3 in TALEN assembly
Depositing lab: Stephen Ekker. Depositing organization: Mayo Foundation for Medical Education and Research. Publication: FusX: A rapid one-step TALE assembly system for genome science. Ma AC, McNulty MS, Tanya PL, Jarryd CM, Martinez-Galvez G, Argue DP, Lee HB, Urban MD, Bullard CE, Blackburn PR, Man TK, Clark KJ, Ekker SC. Hum Gene Ther. 2016 Jun;27(6):451-63. doi: 10.1089/hum.2015.172 PubMed 26854857.
Backbone
  Vector backbone: FusX1
  Backbone size w/o insert (bp): 3013
  Vector type: TALEN
Growth in bacteria
  Bacterial resistance: Spectinomycin, 50 μg/mL
  Growth temperature: 37°C
  Growth strain: DH5alpha
  Copy number: High Copy
Gene/Insert
  Gene/Insert name: NN NN NN (alt name: X1_GGG)
  Species: Synthetic
  Mutation: none
  Cloning method: Restriction Enzyme; 5′ cloning site BsaI (destroyed during cloning); 3′ cloning site BsaI (destroyed during cloning)
  Sequencing primers: 5′ pCR8_F1; 3′ pCR8_R1
Terms and licenses: Academic/Nonprofit Terms; Industry Terms: Not Available to Industry
How to cite: pFusX1-43 was a gift from Stephen Ekker (Addgene plasmid # 63261 ; http://n2t.net/addgene:63261 ; RRID:Addgene_63261)
